Addgene plasmid #189989: pLentiCriprV2-sgRNA-CRY2-#1
Purpose: Lentiviral Cas9/sgRNA vector targeting C-terminus of hCRY2, works with Addgene 189983-189986
Depositing lab: Achim Kramer. Depositing organization: Charite Universitaetsmedizin Berlin. Publication: Circadian period is compensated for repressor protein turnover rates in single cells. Gabriel CH, Del Olmo M, Rizki Widini A, Roshanbin R, Woyde J, Hamza E, Gutu NN, Zehtabian A, Ewers H, Granada A, Herzel H, Kramer A. Proc Natl Acad Sci U S A. 2024 Aug 20;121(34):e2404738121. doi: 10.1073/pnas.2404738121. Epub 2024 Aug 14. PubMed 39141353.
Backbone
  Vector backbone: lentiCRISPR v2
  Backbone manufacturer: Zhang lab, addgene #52961
  Backbone size w/o insert (bp): 14873
  Total vector size (bp): 13013
  Vector type: Lentiviral, CRISPR
  Selectable markers: Puromycin
Growth in bacteria
  Bacterial resistance: Ampicillin, 100 μg/mL
  Growth temperature: 37°C
  Growth strain: NEB Stable
  Growth instructions: Only amplify in RecA- bacteria
  Copy number: High Copy
Gene/Insert
  Gene/Insert name: Cryptochrome-2
  gRNA/shRNA sequence: AGCAGCCTAGATTCAACCTC
  Species: H. sapiens (human)
  Entrez Gene: CRY2 (a.k.a. HCRY2, PHLL2)
  Cloning method: Restriction Enzyme; 5′ cloning site BmBI (destroyed during cloning); 3′ cloning site BmBI (destroyed during cloning)
  Sequencing primers: 5′ GACTATCATATGCTTACCGT; 3′ --
Terms and licenses: Academic/Nonprofit Terms; Industry Terms: Not Available to Industry
Depositor comments: Please visit https://www.biorxiv.org/content/10.1101/2024.02.06.579141v1 for bioRxiv preprint.
How to cite: pLentiCriprV2-sgRNA-CRY2-#1 was a gift from Achim Kramer (Addgene plasmid # 189989 ; http://n2t.net/addgene:189989 ; RRID:Addgene_189989)
