[The description below was written by a language model from this plasmid's Addgene catalogue record and pLannotate feature annotations shown in this document.]
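Description:
pLentiCriprV2-sgRNA-CRY2-#1 is a lentiviral CRISPR vector built on the lentiCRISPR v2 backbone. It delivers Streptococcus pyogenes Cas9 together with a single guide RNA directed at the C-terminal region of the human cryptochrome-2 gene (CRY2). The guide oligonucleotide was cloned between two sites of the same restriction enzyme, both destroyed in the process. This replaced the backbone's filler, which is consistent with the total size of about 13 kb being smaller than the listed empty backbone. In bacteria the plasmid is maintained through a high-copy ColE1/pUC-type origin and ampicillin resistance (β-lactamase), and an f1 origin is also present. The record specifies propagation in recombination-deficient strains, as is usual for plasmids carrying repeated LTRs.

The transfer cassette is of third-generation, self-inactivating design. A CMV enhancer/promoter is fused to a truncated HIV-1 5' LTR, followed by the Ψ packaging signal, a gag fragment, the RRE and cPPT/CTS, and the cassette ends in a ΔU3 3' LTR. Within it, a human U6 (RNA polymerase III) promoter transcribes the CRY2 spacer joined to the Cas9 gRNA scaffold. An EF-1α core promoter drives Cas9, followed in the same orientation by puromycin N-acetyltransferase for selection of transduced mammalian cells. A WPRE enhances expression of this transcript. Outside the LTRs, the backbone carries a bGH polyadenylation signal and an SV40/EM7-driven bleomycin/Zeocin resistance cassette.

According to the record, the vector is meant to be used together with a set of companion plasmids from the same depositor, whose nature is not stated. Cutting near the C-terminus of CRY2 fits a knock-in or tagging strategy at the endogenous locus, in the context of single-cell studies of circadian clock proteins.
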