Features (pLannotate 1.2.2; 33 found; start..end, strand, type, name):
    289..717     -  rep_origin     f1 ori (sequence partly withheld): f1 bacteriophage origin of replication; arrow indicates direction of (+) strand synthesis
    738..759     -  promoter       SV40 promoter (fragment): SV40 enhancer and early promoter
    763..987     -  polyA_signal   bGH poly(A) signal: bovine growth hormone polyadenylation signal
   1019..1252    -  LTR            3' LTR (ΔU3): self-inactivating 3' long terminal repeat (LTR) from HIV-1
   1254..1273    -  misc_feature   cPPT/CTS (fragment): central polypurine tract and central termination sequence of HIV-1
   1324..1912    -  misc_feature   WPRE: woodchuck hepatitis virus posttranscriptional regulatory element
   1928..2525    -  CDS            PuroR (fragment): puromycin N-acetyltransferase; pac from Streptomyces; confers resistance to puromycin
   2663..6766    -  CDS            Cas9: Cas9 (Csn1) endonuclease from the Streptococcus pyogenes Type II CRISPR/Cas system generates RNA-guided double strand breaks in DNA
   6791..7002    -  promoter       EF-1α core promoter: core promoter for human elongation factor EF-1α
   7028..7046    -  CDS            small t antigen (fragment): SV40 (simian virus 40) small t antigen
   7064..7139    -  misc_RNA       gRNA scaffold: guide RNA scaffold for the Streptococcus pyogenes CRISPR/Cas9 system
   7169..7409    -  promoter       U6 promoter: RNA polymerase III promoter for human U6 snRNA
   7460..7577    -  misc_feature   cPPT/CTS: central polypurine tract and central termination sequence of HIV-1
   7627..7727    -  CDS            Rev (fragment): human immunodeficiency virus 1 (HIV-1) Rev protein; rev; enhances nuclear export of unspliced and incompletely spliced viral mRNAs
   8104..8337    -  misc_feature   RRE: The Rev response element (RRE) of HIV-1 allows for Rev-dependent mRNA export from the nucleus to the cytoplasm.
   8483..8846    -  CDS            HIV-1 gag (fragment): gag protein from human immunodeficiency virus 1; gag
   8830..8955    -  misc_feature   HIV-1 Ψ: packaging signal of human immunodeficiency virus type 1
   9002..9182    -  LTR            5' LTR (truncated): truncated 5' long terminal repeat (LTR) from HIV-1
   9200..9399    -  promoter       CMV promoter: human cytomegalovirus (CMV) immediate early promoter
   9400..9779    -  enhancer       CMV enhancer: human cytomegalovirus immediate early enhancer
   9934..9986    +  misc_feature   bom (fragment): basis of mobility region from pBR322
  10045..10149   +  promoter       AmpR promoter: bla
  10150..11010   +  CDS            AmpR: β-lactamase; bla; confers resistance to ampicillin, carbenicillin, and related antibiotics
  11181..11769   +  rep_origin     ori: high-copy-number ColE1/pMB1/pBR322/pUC origin of replication
  11952..12044   +  CDS            lacI (fragment): lac repressor; lacI; The lac repressor binds to the lac operator to inhibit transcription in E. coli. This inhibition can be relieved by adding lactose or isopropyl-β-D-thiogalactopyranoside (IPTG).
  12057..12078   +  protein_bind   CAP binding site: CAP binding activates transcription in the presence of cAMP. E. coli catabolite activator protein
  12093..12123   +  promoter       lac promoter: promoter for the E. coli lac operon
  12127..12149   +  protein_bind   lac operator (fragment): The lac repressor binds to the lac operator to inhibit transcription in E. coli. This inhibition can be relieved by adding lactose or isopropyl-β-D-thiogalactopyranoside (IPTG). lac repressor encoded by lacI
  12220..12341   -  polyA_signal   SV40 poly(A) signal: SV40 polyadenylation signal
  12336..12461   -  CDS            ble (fragment): BLE_KLEPN - Experimental evidence at protein level: Swiss-Prot protein existence level 1. Binding protein with a strong affinity to the bleomycin family of antibiotics. Binds to CL990; an antimitotic-antibiotic compound. From Klebsiella pneumoniae.
  12471..12845   -  CDS            BleoR: antibiotic-binding protein; Sh ble from Streptoalloteichus hindustanus; confers resistance to bleomycin, phleomycin, and Zeocin™
  12864..12911   -  promoter       EM7 promoter: synthetic bacterial promoter&nbsp
  12959..275     -  promoter       SV40 promoter (across the origin): SV40 enhancer and early promoter
>Addgene plasmid #189989 | pLentiCriprV2-sgRNA-CRY2-#1 | addgene full sequence | sequence record 384496 | Addgene NGS Result
GAGGCAGAGGCGGCCTCGGCCTCTGCATAAATAAAAAAAATTAGTCAGCCATGGGGCGGAGAATGGGCGG
AACTGGGCGGAGTTAGGGGCGGGATGGGCGGAGTTAGGGGCGGGACTATGGTTGCTGACTAATTGAGATG
CATGCTTTGCATACTTCTGCCTGCTGGGGAGCCTGGGGACTTTCCACACCTGGTTGCTGACTAATTGAGA
TGCATGCTTTGCATACTTCTGCCTGCTGGGGAGCCTGGGGACTTTCCACACCCTAACTGACACACATTCC
ACAGAATTAATTCGCGTTAAATTTTTGTTAAATCAGCTCATTTTTTAACCAATAGGCCGAAATCGGCAAA
ATCCCTTATAAATCAAAAGAATAGACCGAGATAGGGT
[37 nt withheld, positions 388-424]
AAAGAACGTGGACTCCAACGTCAAAGG
[49 nt withheld, positions 452-500]
T
[91 nt withheld, positions 502-592]
G
[124 nt withheld, positions 594-717]
GGGGATACCCCCTAGAGCCCCAGCTGGTTCTTTCCGCCTCAGAAGCCATAGAGCCCACCGCATCCCCAGC
ATGCCTGCTATTGTCTTCCCAATCCTCCCCCTTGCTGTCCTGCCCCACCCCACCCCCCAGAATAGAATGA
CACCTACTCAGACAATGCGATGCAATTTCCTCATTTTATTAGGAAAGGACAGTGGGAGTGGCACCTTCCA
GGGTCAAGGAAGGCACGGGGGAGGGGCAAACAACAGATGGCTGGCAACTAGAAGGCACAGTCGAGGCTGA
TCAGCGGGTTTAAACGGGCCCTGCTAGAGATTTTCCACACTGACTAAAAGGGTCTGAGGGATCTCTAGTT
ACCAGAGTCACACAACAGACGGGCACACACTACTTGAAGCACTCAAGGCAAGCTTTATTGAGGCTTAAGC
AGTGGGTTCCCTAGTTAGCCAGAGAGCTCCCAGGCTCAGATCTGGTCTAACCAGAGAGACCCAGTACAAG
CAAAAAGCAGATCTTGTCTTCGTTGGGAGTGAATTAGCCCTTCCAGTCCCCCCTTTTCTTTTAAAAAGTG
GCTAAGATCTACAGCTGCCTTGTAAGTCATTGGTCTTAAAGTCGACGCGGGGAGGCGGCCCAAAGGGAGA
TCCGACTCGTCTGAGGGCGAAGGCGAAGACGCGGAAGAGGCCGCAGAGCCGGCAGCAGGCCGCGGGAAGG
AAGGTCCGCTGGATTGAGGGCCGAAGGGACGTAGCAGAAGGACGTCCCGCGCAGAATCCAGGTGGCAACA
CAGGCGAGCAGCCAAGGAAAGGACGATGATTTCCCCGACAACACCACGGAATTGTCAGTGCCCAACAGCC
GAGCCCCTGTCCAGCAGCGGGCAAGGCAGGCGGCGATGAGTTCCGCCGTGGCAATAGGGAGGGGGAAAGC
GAAAGTCCCGGAAAGGAGCTGACAGGTGGTGGCAATGCCCCAACCAGTGGGGGTTGCGTCAGCAAACACA
GTGCACACCACGCCACGTTGCCTGACAACGGGCCACAACTCCTCATAAAGAGACAGCAACCAGGATTTAT
ACAAGGAGGAGAAAATGAAAGCCATACGGGAAGCAATAGCATGATACAAAGGCATTAAAGCAGCGTATCC
ACATAGCGTAAAAGGAGCAACATAGTTAAGAATACCAGTCAATCTTTCACAAATTTTGTAATCCAGAGGT
TGATTGTCGACTTAACGCGTTCAGGCACCGGGCTTGCGGGTCATGCACCAGGTGCGCGGTCCTTCGGGCA
CCTCGACGTCGGCGGTGACGGTGAAGCCGAGCCGCTCGTAGAAGGGGAGGTTGCGGGGCGCGGAGGTCTC
CAGGAAGGCGGGCACCCCGGCGCGCTCGGCCGCCTCCACTCCGGGGAGCACGACGGCGCTGCCCAGACCC
TTGCCCTGGTGGTCGGGCGAGACTCCGACGGTGGCCAGGAACCACGCGGGCTCCTTGGGCCGGTGCGGCG
CCAGGAGGCCTTCCATCTGTTGCTGCGCGGCCAGCCGGGAACCGCTCAACTCGGCCATGCGCGGGCCGAT
CTCGGCGAACACCGCCCCCGCTTCGACGCTCTCCGGCGTGGTCCAGACCGCCACCGCGGCGCCGTCGTCC
GCGACCCACACCTTGCCGATGTCGAGCCCGACGCGCGTGAGGAAGAGTTCTTGCAGCTCGGTGACCCGCT
CGATGTGGCGGTCCGGATCGACGGTGTGGCGCGTGGCGGGGTAGTCGGCGAACGCGGCGGCGAGGGTGCG
TACGGCCCTGGGGACGTCGTCGCGGGTGGCGAGGCGCACCGTGGGCTTGTACTCGGTCGGTCCAGGATTC
TCTTCGACATCTCCGGCTTGTTTCAGCAGAGAGAAGTTTGTTGCGCCGGATCCCTTATCGTCATCGTCTT
TGTAATCTTTCTTCTTCTTAGCCTGTCCAGCCTTCTTTGTGGCGGCAGGTCGCTTGTCGCCTCCCAGCTG
AGACAGGTCGATCCGTGTCTCGTACAGGCCGGTGATGCTCTGGTGGATCAGGGTGGCGTCCAGCACCTCT
TTGGTGCTGGTGTACCTCTTCCGGTCGATGGTGGTGTCAAAGTACTTGAAGGCGGCAGGGGCTCCCAGAT
TGGTCAGGGTAAACAGGTGGATGATATTCTCGGCCTGCTCTCTGATGGGCTTATCCCGGTGCTTGTTGTA
GGCGGACAGCACTTTGTCCAGATTAGCGTCGGCCAGGATCACTCTCTTGGAGAACTCGCTGATCTGCTCG
ATGATCTCGTCCAGGTAGTGCTTGTGCTGTTCCACAAACAGCTGTTTCTGCTCATTATCCTCGGGGGAGC
CCTTCAGCTTCTCATAGTGGCTGGCCAGGTACAGGAAGTTCACATATTTGGAGGGCAGGGCCAGTTCGTT
TCCCTTCTGCAGTTCGCCGGCAGAGGCCAGCATTCTCTTCCGGCCGTTTTCCAGCTCGAACAGGGAGTAC
TTAGGCAGCTTGATGATCAGGTCCTTTTTCACTTCTTTGTAGCCCTTGGCTTCCAGAAAGTCGATGGGAT
TCTTCTCGAAGCTGCTTCTTTCCATGATGGTGATCCCCAGCAGCTCTTTCACACTCTTCAGTTTCTTGGA
CTTGCCCTTTTCCACTTTGGCCACCACCAGCACAGAATAGGCCACGGTGGGGCTGTCGAAGCCGCCGTAC
TTCTTAGGGTCCCAGTCCTTCTTTCTGGCGATCAGCTTATCGCTGTTCCTCTTGGGCAGGATAGACTCTT
TGCTGAAGCCGCCTGTCTGCACCTCGGTCTTTTTCACGATATTCACTTGGGGCATGCTCAGCACTTTCCG
CACGGTGGCAAAATCCCGGCCCTTATCCCACACGATCTCCCCGGTTTCGCCGTTTGTCTCGATCAGAGGC
CGCTTCCGGATCTCGCCGTTGGCCAGGGTAATCTCGGTCTTGAAAAAGTTCATGATGTTGCTGTAGAAGA
AGTACTTGGCGGTAGCCTTGCCGATTTCCTGCTCGCTCTTGGCGATCATCTTCCGCACGTCGTACACCTT
GTAGTCGCCGTACACGAACTCGCTTTCCAGCTTAGGGTACTTTTTGATCAGGGCGGTTCCCACGACGGCG
TTCAGGTAGGCGTCGTGGGCGTGGTGGTAGTTGTTGATCTCGCGCACTTTGTAAAACTGGAAATCCTTCC
GGAAATCGGACACCAGCTTGGACTTCAGGGTGATCACTTTCACTTCCCGGATCAGCTTGTCATTCTCGTC
GTACTTAGTGTTCATCCGGGAGTCCAGGATCTGTGCCACGTGCTTTGTGATCTGCCGGGTTTCCACCAGC
TGTCTCTTGATGAAGCCGGCCTTATCCAGTTCGCTCAGGCCGCCTCTCTCGGCCTTGGTCAGATTGTCGA
ACTTTCTCTGGGTAATCAGCTTGGCGTTCAGCAGCTGCCGCCAGTAGTTCTTCATCTTCTTCACGACCTC
TTCGGAGGGCACGTTGTCGCTCTTGCCCCGGTTCTTGTCGCTTCTGGTCAGCACCTTGTTGTCGATGGAG
TCGTCCTTCAGAAAGCTCTGAGGCACGATATGGTCCACATCGTAGTCGGACAGCCGGTTGATGTCCAGTT
CCTGGTCCACGTACATATCCCGCCCATTCTGCAGGTAGTACAGGTACAGCTTCTCGTTCTGCAGCTGGGT
GTTTTCCACGGGGTGTTCTTTCAGGATCTGGCTGCCCAGCTCTTTGATGCCCTCTTCGATCCGCTTCATT
CTCTCGCGGCTGTTCTTCTGTCCCTTCTGGGTGGTCTGGTTCTCTCTGGCCATTTCGATCACGATGTTCT
CGGGCTTGTGCCGGCCCATCACTTTCACGAGCTCGTCCACCACCTTCACTGTCTGCAGGATGCCCTTCTT
AATGGCGGGGCTGCCGGCCAGATTGGCAATGTGCTCGTGCAGGCTATCGCCCTGGCCGGACACCTGGGCT
TTCTGGATGTCCTCTTTAAAGGTCAGGCTGTCGTCGTGGATCAGCTGCATGAAGTTTCTGTTGGCGAAGC
CGTCGGACTTCAGGAAATCCAGGATTGTCTTGCCGGACTGCTTGTCCCGGATGCCGTTGATCAGCTTCCG
GCTCAGCCTGCCCCAGCCGGTGTATCTCCGCCGCTTCAGCTGCTTCATCACTTTGTCGTCGAACAGGTGG
GCATAGGTTTTCAGCCGTTCCTCGATCATCTCTCTGTCCTCAAACAGTGTCAGGGTCAGCACGATATCTT
CCAGAATGTCCTCGTTTTCCTCATTGTCCAGGAAGTCCTTGTCCTTGATAATTTTCAGCAGATCGTGGTA
TGTGCCCAGGGAGGCGTTGAACCGATCTTCCACGCCGGAGATTTCCACGGAGTCGAAGCACTCGATTTTC
TTGAAGTAGTCCTCTTTCAGCTGCTTCACGGTCACTTTCCGGTTGGTCTTGAACAGCAGGTCCACGATGG
CCTTTTTCTGCTCGCCGCTCAGGAAGGCGGGCTTTCTCATTCCCTCGGTCACGTATTTCACTTTGGTCAG
CTCGTTATACACGGTGAAGTACTCGTACAGCAGGCTGTGCTTGGGCAGCACCTTCTCGTTGGGCAGGTTC
TTATCGAAGTTGGTCATCCGCTCGATGAAGCTCTGGGCGGAAGCGCCCTTGTCCACCACTTCCTCGAAGT
TCCAGGGGGTGATGGTTTCCTCGCTCTTTCTGGTCATCCAGGCGAATCTGCTGTTTCCCCTGGCCAGAGG
GCCCACGTAGTAGGGGATGCGGAAGGTCAGGATCTTCTCGATCTTTTCCCGGTTGTCCTTCAGGAATGGG
TAAAAATCTTCCTGCCGCCGCAGAATGGCGTGCAGCTCTCCCAGGTGGATCTGGTGGGGGATGCTGCCGT
TGTCGAAGGTCCGCTGCTTCCGCAGCAGGTCCTCTCTGTTCAGCTTCACGAGCAGTTCCTCGGTGCCGTC
CATCTTTTCCAGGATGGGCTTGATGAACTTGTAGAACTCTTCCTGGCTGGCTCCGCCGTCAATGTAGCCG
GCGTAGCCGTTCTTGCTCTGGTCGAAGAAAATCTCTTTGTACTTCTCAGGCAGCTGCTGCCGCACGAGAG
CTTTCAGCAGGGTCAGGTCCTGGTGGTGCTCGTCGTATCTCTTGATCATAGAGGCGCTCAGGGGGGCCTT
GGTGATCTCGGTGTTCACTCTCAGGATGTCGCTCAGCAGGATGGCGTCGGACAGGTTCTTGGCGGCCAGA
AACAGGTCGGCGTACTGGTCGCCGATCTGGGCCAGCAGGTTGTCCAGGTCGTCGTCGTAGGTGTCCTTGC
TCAGCTGCAGTTTGGCATCCTCGGCCAGGTCGAAGTTGCTCTTGAAGTTGGGGGTCAGGCCCAGGCTCAG
GGCAATCAGGTTTCCGAACAGGCCATTCTTCTTCTCGCCGGGCAGCTGGGCGATCAGATTTTCCAGCCGT
CTGCTCTTGCTCAGTCTGGCAGACAGGATGGCCTTGGCGTCCACGCCGCTGGCGTTGATGGGGTTTTCCT
CGAACAGCTGGTTGTAGGTCTGCACCAGCTGGATGAACAGCTTGTCCACGTCGCTGTTGTCGGGGTTCAG
GTCGCCCTCGATCAGGAAGTGGCCCCGGAACTTGATCATGTGGGCCAGGGCCAGATAGATCAGCCGCAGG
TCGGCCTTGTCGGTGCTGTCCACCAGTTTCTTTCTCAGGTGGTAGATGGTGGGGTACTTCTCGTGGTAGG
CCACCTCGTCCACGATGTTGCCGAAGATGGGGTGCCGCTCGTGCTTCTTATCCTCTTCCACCAGGAAGGA
CTCTTCCAGTCTGTGGAAGAAGCTGTCGTCCACCTTGGCCATCTCGTTGCTGAAGATCTCTTGCAGATAG
CAGATCCGGTTCTTCCGTCTGGTGTATCTTCTTCTGGCGGTTCTCTTCAGCCGGGTGGCCTCGGCTGTTT
CGCCGCTGTCGAACAGCAGGGCTCCGATCAGGTTCTTCTTGATGCTGTGCCGGTCGGTGTTGCCCAGCAC
CTTGAATTTCTTGCTGGGCACCTTGTACTCGTCGGTGATCACGGCCCAGCCCACAGAGTTGGTGCCGATG
TCCAGGCCGATGCTGTACTTCTTGTCCATGGTGGCAGCGCTCTAGAACCGGTCCTGTGTTCTGGCGGCAA
ACCCGTTGCGAAAAAGAACGTTCACGGCGACTACTGCACTTATATACGGTTCTCCCCCACCCTCGGGAAA
AAGGCGGAGCCAGTACACGACATCACTTTCCCAGTTTACCCCGCGCCACCTTCTCTAGGCACCGGATCAA
TTGCCGACCCCTCCCCCCAACTTCTCGGGGACTGTGGGCGATGTGCGCTCTGCCCACTGACGGGCACCGG
AGCCAATTCCCACTCCTTTCAAGACCTAGCTAGCGAATTCAAAAAAGCACCGACTCGGTGCCACTTTTTC
AAGTTGATAACGGACTAGCCTTATTTTAACTTGCTATTTCTAGCTCTAAAACGAGGTTGAATCTAGGCTG
CTCGGTGTTTCGTCCTTTCCACAAGATATATAAAGCCAAGAAATCGAAATACTTTCAAGTTACGGTAAGC
ATATGATAGTCCATTTTAAAACATAATTTTAAAACTGCAAACTACCCAAGAAATTATTACTTTCTACGTC
ACGTATTTTGTACTAATATCTTTGTGTTTACAGTCAAATTAATTCTAATTATCTCTCTAACAGCCTTGTA
TCGTATATGCAAATATGAAGGAATCATGGGAAATAGGCCCTCGGTACCTTAATTAACCAAACTGGATCTC
TGCTGTCCCTGTAATAAACCCGAAAATTTTGAATTTTTGTAATTTGTTTTTGTAATTCTTTAGTTTGTAT
GTCTGTTGCTATTATGTCTACTATTCTTTCCCCTGCACTGTACCCCCCAATCCCCCCTTTTCTTTTAAAA
TTGTGGATGAATACTGCCATTTGTCTGCAGAATTGGCGCACGCAGTGCCGATCCGTTCACTAATCGAATG
GATCTGTCTCTGTCTCTCTCTCCACCTTCTTCTTCTATTCCTTCGGGCCTGTCGGGTCCCCTCGGGGTTG
GGAGGTGGGTCTGAAACGATAATGGTGAATATCCCTGCCTAACTCTATTCACTATAGAAAGTACAGCAAA
AACTATTCTTAAACCTACCAAGCCTCCTACTATCATTATGAATAATTTTATATACCACAGCCAATTTGTT
ATGTTAAACCAATTCCACAAACTTGCCCATTTATCTAATTCCAATAATTCTTGTTCATTCTTTTCTTGCT
GGTTTTGCGATTCTTCAATTAAGGAGTGTATTAAGCTTGTGTAATTGTTAATTTCTCTGTCCCACTCCAT
CCAGGTCGTGTGATTCCAAATCTGTTCCAGAGATTTATTACTCCAACTAGCATTCCAAGGCACAGCAGTG
GTGCAAATGAGTTTTCCAGAGCAACCCCAAATCCCCAGGAGCTGTTGATCCTTTAGGTATCTTTCCACAG
CCAGGATTCTTGCCTGGAGCTGCTTGATGCCCCAGACTGTGAGTTGCAACAGATGCTGTTGCGCCTCAAT
AGCCCTCAGCAAATTGTTCTGCTGCTGCACTATACCAGACAATAATTGTCTGGCCTGTACCGTCAGCGTC
ATTGACGCTGCGCCCATAGTGCTTCCTGCTGCTCCCAAGAACCCAAGGAACAAAGCTCCTATTCCCACTG
CTCTTTTTTCTCTCTGCACCACTCTTCTCTTTGCCTTGGTGGGTGCTACTCCTAATGGTTCAATTTTTAC
TACTTTATATTTATATAATTCACTTCTCCAATTGTCCCTCATATCTCCTCCTCCAGGTCTGAAGATCAGC
GGCCGCTTGCTGTGCGGTGGTCTTACTTTTGTTTTGCTCTTCCTCTATCTTGTCTAAAGCTTCCTTGGTG
TCTTTTATCTCTATCCTTTGATGCACACAATAGAGGGTTGCTACTGTATTATATAATGATCTAAGTTCTT
CTGATCCTGTCTGAAGGGATGGTTGTAGCTGTCCCAGTATTTGTCTACAGCCTTCTGATGTTTCTAACAG
GCCAGGATTAACTGCGAATCGTTCTAGCTCCCTGCTTGCCCATACTATATGTTTTAATTTATATTTTTTC
TTTCCCCCTGGCCTTAACCGAATTTTTTCCCATCGCGATCTAATTCTCCCCCGCTTAATACTGACGCTCT
CGCACCCATCTCTCTCCTTCTAGCCTCCGCTAGTCAAAATTTTTGGCGTACTCACCAGTCGCCGCCCCTC
GCCTCTTGCCGTGCGCGCTTCAGCAAGCCGAGTCCTGCGTCGAGAGAGCTCCTCTGGTTTCCCTTTCGCT
TTCAAGTCCCTGTTCGGGCGCCACTGCTAGAGATTTTCCACACTGACTAAAAGGGTCTGAGGGATCTCTA
GTTACCAGAGTCACACAACAGACGGGCACACACTACTTGAAGCACTCAAGGCAAGCTTTATTGAGGCTTA
AGCAGTGGGTTCCCTAGTTAGCCAGAGAGCTCCCAGGCTCAGATCTGGTCTAACCAGAGAGACCCAGTAC
AGGCAAAACGCGCTGCTTATATAGACCTCCCACCGTACACGCCTACCGCCCATTTGCGTCAATGGGGCGG
AGTTGTTACGACATTTTGGAAAGTCCCGTTGATTTTGGTGCCAAAACAAACTCCCATTGACGTCAATGGG
GTGGAGACTTGGAAATCCCCGTGAGTCAAACCGCTATCCACGCCCATTGATGTACTGCCAAAACCGCATC
ACCATGGTAATAGCGATGACTAATACGTAGATGTACTGCCAAGTAGGAAAGTCCCATAAGGTCATGTACT
GGGCATAATGCCAGGCGGGCCATTTACCGTCATTGACGTCAATAGGGGGCGTACTTGGCATATGATACAC
TTGATGTACTGCCAAGTGGGCAGTTTACCGTAAATACTCCACCCATTGACGTCAATGGAAAGTCCCTATT
GGCGTTACTATGGGAACATACGTCATTATTGACGTCAATGGGCGGGGGTCGTTGGGCGGTCAGCCAGGCG
GGCCATTTACCGTAAGTTATGTAACGCGGAACTCCATATATGGGCTATGAACTAATGACCCCGTAATTGA
TTACTATTAATAACTAGTCAATAATCAATGTCAACGCGTATATCTGGCCCGTACATCGCGAAGCAGCGCA
AAACGCCTAACCCTAAGCAGATTCTTCATGCAATTGTCGGTCAAGCCTTGCCTTGTTGTAGCTTAAATTT
TGCTCGCGCACTACTCAGCGACCTCCAACACACAAGCAGGGAGCAGATACTGGCTTAACTATGCGGCATC
AGAGCAGATTGTACTGAGAGTGCACCATAGGGGATCGGGAGATCTCCCGATCCGTCGACGTCAGGTGGCA
CTTTTCGGGGAAATGTGCGCGGAACCCCTATTTGTTTATTTTTCTAAATACATTCAAATATGTATCCGCT
CATGAGACAATAACCCTGATAAATGCTTCAATAATATTGAAAAAGGAAGAGTATGAGTATTCAACATTTC
CGTGTCGCCCTTATTCCCTTTTTTGCGGCATTTTGCCTTCCTGTTTTTGCTCACCCAGAAACGCTGGTGA
AAGTAAAAGATGCTGAAGATCAGTTGGGTGCACGAGTGGGTTACATCGAACTGGATCTCAACAGCGGTAA
GATCCTTGAGAGTTTTCGCCCCGAAGAACGTTTTCCAATGATGAGCACTTTTAAAGTTCTGCTATGTGGC
GCGGTATTATCCCGTATTGACGCCGGGCAAGAGCAACTCGGTCGCCGCATACACTATTCTCAGAATGACT
TGGTTGAGTACTCACCAGTCACAGAAAAGCATCTTACGGATGGCATGACAGTAAGAGAATTATGCAGTGC
TGCCATAACCATGAGTGATAACACTGCGGCCAACTTACTTCTGACAACGATCGGAGGACCGAAGGAGCTA
ACCGCTTTTTTGCACAACATGGGGGATCATGTAACTCGCCTTGATCGTTGGGAACCGGAGCTGAATGAAG
CCATACCAAACGACGAGCGTGACACCACGATGCCTGTAGCAATGGCAACAACGTTGCGCAAACTATTAAC
TGGCGAACTACTTACTCTAGCTTCCCGGCAACAATTAATAGACTGGATGGAGGCGGATAAAGTTGCAGGA
CCACTTCTGCGCTCGGCCCTTCCGGCTGGCTGGTTTATTGCTGATAAATCTGGAGCCGGTGAGCGTGGGT
CTCGCGGTATCATTGCAGCACTGGGGCCAGATGGTAAGCCCTCCCGTATCGTAGTTATCTACACGACGGG
GAGTCAGGCAACTATGGATGAACGAAATAGACAGATCGCTGAGATAGGTGCCTCACTGATTAAGCATTGG
TAACTGTCAGACCAAGTTTACTCATATATACTTTAGATTGATTTAAAACTTCATTTTTAATTTAAAAGGA
TCTAGGTGAAGATCCTTTTTGATAATCTCATGACCAAAATCCCTTAACGTGAGTTTTCGTTCCACTGAGC
GTCAGACCCCGTAGAAAAGATCAAAGGATCTTCTTGAGATCCTTTTTTTCTGCGCGTAATCTGCTGCTTG
CAAACAAAAAAACCACCGCTACCAGCGGTGGTTTGTTTGCCGGATCAAGAGCTACCAACTCTTTTTCCGA
AGGTAACTGGCTTCAGCAGAGCGCAGATACCAAATACTGTTCTTCTAGTGTAGCCGTAGTTAGGCCACCA
CTTCAAGAACTCTGTAGCACCGCCTACATACCTCGCTCTGCTAATCCTGTTACCAGTGGCTGCTGCCAGT
GGCGATAAGTCGTGTCTTACCGGGTTGGACTCAAGACGATAGTTACCGGATAAGGCGCAGCGGTCGGGCT
GAACGGGGGGTTCGTGCACACAGCCCAGCTTGGAGCGAACGACCTACACCGAACTGAGATACCTACAGCG
TGAGCTATGAGAAAGCGCCACGCTTCCCGAAGGGAGAAAGGCGGACAGGTATCCGGTAAGCGGCAGGGTC
GGAACAGGAGAGCGCACGAGGGAGCTTCCAGGGGGAAACGCCTGGTATCTTTATAGTCCTGTCGGGTTTC
GCCACCTCTGACTTGAGCGTCGATTTTTGTGATGCTCGTCAGGGGGGCGGAGCCTATGGAAAAACGCCAG
CAACGCGGCCTTTTTACGGTTCCTGGCCTTTTGCTGGCCTTTTGCTCACATGTTCTTTCCTGCGTTATCC
CCTGATTCTGTGGATAACCGTATTACCGCCTTTGAGTGAGCTGATACCGCTCGCCGCAGCCGAACGACCG
AGCGCAGCGAGTCAGTGAGCGAGGAAGCGGAAGAGCGCCCAATACGCAAACCGCCTCTCCCCGCGCGTTG
GCCGATTCATTAATGCAGCTGGCACGACAGGTTTCCCGACTGGAAAGCGGGCAGTGAGCGCAACGCAATT
AATGTGAGTTAGCTCACTCATTAGGCACCCCAGGCTTTACACTTTATGCTTCCGGCTCGTATGTTGTGTG
GAATTGTGAGCGGATAACAATTTCACACAGGAAACAGCTATGACCATGATTACGCCAAGCTCTAGCTAGA
GGTCGACGGTATACAGACATGATAAGATACATTGATGAGTTTGGACAAACCACAACTAGAATGCAGTGAA
AAAAATGCTTTATTTGTGAAATTTGTGATGCTATTGCTTTATTTGTAACCATTATAAGCTGCAATAAACA
AGTTGGGGTGGGCGAAGAACTCCAGCATGAGATCCCCGCGCTGGAGGATCATCCAGCCGGCGTCCCGGAA
AACGATTCCGAAGCCCAACCTTTCATAGAAGGCGGCGGTGGAATCGAAATCTCGTAGCACGTGTCAGTCC
TGCTCCTCGGCCACGAAGTGCACGCAGTTGCCGGCCGGGTCGCGCAGGGCGAACTCCCGCCCCCACGGCT
GCTCGCCGATCTCGGTCATGGCCGGCCCGGAGGCGTCCCGGAAGTTCGTGGACACGACCTCCGACCACTC
GGCGTACAGCTCGTCCAGGCCGCGCACCCACACCCAGGCCAGGGTGTTGTCCGGCACCACCTGGTCCTGG
ACCGCGCTGATGAACAGGGTCACGTCGTCCCGGACCACACCGGCGAAGTCGTCCTCCACGAAGTCCCGGG
AGAACCCGAGCCGGTCGGTCCAGAACTCGACCGCTCCGGCGACGTCGCGCGCGGTGAGCACCGGAACGGC
ACTGGTCAACTTGGCCATGGTTTAGTTCCTCACCTTGTCGTATTATACTATGCCGATATACTATGCCGAT
GATTAATTGTCAACACGTGCTGATCAGATCCGAAAATGGATATACAAGCTCCCGGGAGCTTTTTGCAAAA
GCCTAGGCCTCCAAAAAAGCCTCCTCACTACTTCTGGAATAGCTCA
